Addgene plasmid #46432: pGEX RASGAP(N)-SH2
Depositing lab: Bruce Mayer. Depositing organization: University of Connecticut Health Center. Publication: High-throughput phosphotyrosine profiling using SH2 domains. Machida K, Thompson CM, Dierck K, Jablonowski K, Karkkainen S, Liu B, Zhang H, Nash PD, Newman DK, Nollau P, Pawson T, Renkema GH, Saksela K, Schiller MR, Shin DG, Mayer BJ. Mol Cell. 2007 Jun 22;26(6):899-915. 10.1016/j.molcel.2007.05.031 PubMed 17588523.
Backbone
  Vector backbone: pGEX6P1
  Backbone manufacturer: GE Healthcare Biosciences
  Backbone size w/o insert (bp): 4900
  Vector type: Bacterial Expression
Growth in bacteria
  Bacterial resistance: Ampicillin, 100 μg/mL
  Growth temperature: 37°C
  Growth strain: DH5alpha
  Copy number: Low Copy
Gene/Insert
  Gene/Insert name: Gap/RASGAP(N) (alt names: RASA1(N); GAP; PKWS; RASA; CMAVM; CM-AVM; RASGAP; p120GAP; p120RASGAP; DKFZp434N071; RASA1)
  Species: H. sapiens (human)
  Insert size (bp): 381
  Mutation: contains amino acids 168-283
  Entrez Gene: RASA1 (a.k.a. CM-AVM, CMAVM, CMAVM1, GAP, PKWS, RASA, RASGAP, p120, p120GAP, p120RASGAP)
  Promoter: Tac
  Tag / fusion protein: GST (N terminal on backbone); PreScission (N terminal on backbone)
  Cloning method: Restriction Enzyme; 5′ cloning site BamHI (not destroyed); 3′ cloning site EcoRI (not destroyed)
  Sequencing primers: 5′ pGEX-5; 3′ pGEX-3
Terms and licenses: Academic/Nonprofit Terms; Industry Terms: Not Available to Industry
Depositor comments: The molecular weight of the GST fusion protein is approximately 38.7 kDa
How to cite: pGEX RASGAP(N)-SH2 was a gift from Bruce Mayer (Addgene plasmid # 46432 ; http://n2t.net/addgene:46432 ; RRID:Addgene_46432)
