[The description below was written by a language model from this plasmid's Addgene catalogue record and pLannotate feature annotations shown in this document.]
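Description:
pGEX RASGAP(N)-SH2 is a bacterial expression plasmid built on the pGEX6P1 backbone for producing the N-terminal SH2 domain of human RASA1 (p120 RasGAP) as a glutathione S-transferase fusion in E. coli. The insert, recorded as 381 bp covering amino acids 168-283, sits between retained BamHI and EcoRI sites, downstream of and in frame with the Schistosoma japonicum GST coding sequence and the backbone's PreScission protease recognition site, which allows the GST moiety to be cleaved off after purification. The automated annotation labels the insert by its best match to rat Rasa1, whereas the catalogue entry gives the species as human; this probably reflects close conservation between the orthologues rather than a different insert.

Expression is driven by the tac promoter, a strong trp/lac hybrid, followed by a lac operator. The plasmid carries its own lacI gene under the lacIq promoter, so the repressor keeps transcription off until it is induced with IPTG. Propagation relies on a ColE1/pBR322-type origin and selection on the β-lactamase gene conferring ampicillin resistance. The depositor lists the plasmid as low copy, while the annotation tool applies a generic high-copy label to this origin family. Small remnants of rop, bom, yciV and a lac promoter/lacZα segment are backbone carry-over with no role in the payload.

The depositor gives the fusion protein's molecular weight as about 38.7 kDa. The associated publication concerns high-throughput phosphotyrosine profiling with SH2 domains, which suggests the purified GST-SH2 protein serves as an affinity probe for tyrosine-phosphorylated binding sites.
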