Features (pLannotate 1.2.2; 17 found; start..end, strand, type, name):
      6..107     -  CDS            yciV (fragment): RNAAM_ECOLI - Also known as trpH From Escherichia coli (strain K12).
    183..211     +  promoter       tac promoter: strong E. coli promoter; hybrid between the trp and lac UV5 promoters
    219..235     +  protein_bind   lac operator: The lac repressor binds to the lac operator to inhibit transcription in E. coli. This inhibition can be relieved by adding lactose or isopropyl-β-D-thiogalactopyranoside (IPTG). lac repressor encoded by lacI
    258..911     +  CDS            GST26_SCHJA: Experimental evidence at protein level: Swiss-Prot protein existence level 1. GST isoenzymes appear to play a central role in the parasite detoxification system. Other functions are also suspected including a role in increasing the solubility of haematin in the parasite gut. From Schistosoma japonicum (Blood fluke).
    882..1310    +  CDS            Rasa1 (fragment): RASA1_RAT - Also known as Rasa. Experimental evidence at protein level: Swiss-Prot protein existence level 1. Inhibitory regulator of the Ras-cyclic AMP pathway. Stimulates the GTPase of normal but not oncogenic Ras p21 (By similarity). From Rattus norvegicus (Rat).
   1367..1406    +  CDS            rop (fragment): Rop protein, which maintains plasmids at low copy number; rop
   1508..1548    +  misc_feature   bom (fragment): basis of mobility region from pBR322
   1653..1757    +  promoter       AmpR promoter: bla
   1758..2618    +  CDS            AmpR: β-lactamase; bla; confers resistance to ampicillin, carbenicillin, and related antibiotics
   2789..3377    +  rep_origin     ori: high-copy-number ColE1/pMB1/pBR322/pUC origin of replication
   3563..3614    -  misc_feature   bom (fragment): basis of mobility region from pBR322
   3621..3698    +  promoter       lacIq promoter: lacI (mutant); In the lacIq allele, a single base change in the promoter boosts expression of the lacI gene about 10-fold.
   3699..4781    +  CDS            lacI: lac repressor; lacI; The lac repressor binds to the lac operator to inhibit transcription in E. coli. This inhibition can be relieved by adding lactose or isopropyl-β-D-thiogalactopyranoside (IPTG).
   4794..4815    +  protein_bind   CAP binding site: CAP binding activates transcription in the presence of cAMP. E. coli catabolite activator protein
   4830..4860    +  promoter       lac promoter: promoter for the E. coli lac operon
   4868..4884    +  protein_bind   lac operator: The lac repressor binds to the lac operator to inhibit transcription in E. coli. This inhibition can be relieved by adding lactose or isopropyl-β-D-thiogalactopyranoside (IPTG). lac repressor encoded by lacI
   4904..5077    +  CDS            lacZα: LacZα fragment of β-galactosidase; lacZ fragment
>Addgene plasmid #46432 | pGEX RASGAP(N)-SH2 | depositor full sequence | sequence record 65585 | Full Sequence
ACGTTATCGACTGCACGGTGCACCAATGCTTCTGGCGTCAGGCAGCCATCGGAAGCTGTGGTATGGCTGT
GCAGGTCGTAAATCACTGCATAATTCGTGTCGCTCAAGGCGCACTCCCGTTCTGGATAATGTTTTTTGCG
CCGACATCATAACGGTTCTGGCAAATATTCTGAAATGAGCTGTTGACAATTAATCATCGGCTCGTATAAT
GTGTGGAATTGTGAGCGGATAACAATTTCACACAGGAAACAGTATTCATGTCCCCTATACTAGGTTATTG
GAAAATTAAGGGCCTTGTGCAACCCACTCGACTTCTTTTGGAATATCTTGAAGAAAAATATGAAGAGCAT
TTGTATGAGCGCGATGAAGGTGATAAATGGCGAAACAAAAAGTTTGAATTGGGTTTGGAGTTTCCCAATC
TTCCTTATTATATTGATGGTGATGTTAAATTAACACAGTCTATGGCCATCATACGTTATATAGCTGACAA
GCACAACATGTTGGGTGGTTGTCCAAAAGAGCGTGCAGAGATTTCAATGCTTGAAGGAGCGGTTTTGGAT
ATTAGATACGGTGTTTCGAGAATTGCATATAGTAAAGACTTTGAAACTCTCAAAGTTGATTTTCTTAGCA
AGCTACCTGAAATGCTGAAAATGTTCGAAGATCGTTTATGTCATAAAACATATTTAAATGGTGATCATGT
AACCCATCCTGACTTCATGTTGTATGACGCTCTTGATGTTGTTTTATACATGGACCCAATGTGCCTGGAT
GCGTTCCCAAAATTAGTTTGTTTTAAAAAACGTATTGAAGCTATCCCACAAATTGATAAGTACTTGAAAT
CCAGCAAGTATATAGCATGGCCTTTGCAGGGCTGGCAAGCCACGTTTGGTGGTGGCGACCATCCTCCAAA
ATCGGATCTGGAAGTTCTGTTCCAGGGGCCCCTGGGATCCGGGCGCGCCATGGAGGTGGCCATACCGTTG
ACCGCTCCTCCAACTAACCAGTGGTATCACGGAAAACTTGACAGAACGATAGCAGAAGAACGCCTCAGGC
AGGCAGGGAAGTCTGGCAGTTATCTTATAAGAGAGAGTGATCGGAGGCCAGGGTCCTTTGTACTTTCATT
TCTTAGCCAGATGAATGTTGTCAACCATTTTAGGATTATTGCTATGTGTGGAGATTACTACATTGGTGGA
AGACGTTTTTCTTCACTGTCAGACCTAATAGGTTATTACAGTCATGTTTCTTGTTTGCTTAAAGGAGAAA
AATTACTTTACCCAGTTGCACCACCAGAGCCAGTAGAAGATAGAAGGCGTTTAATTAACGAATTCCCGGG
TCGACTCGAGCGGCCGCATCGTGACTGACTGACGATCTGCCTCGCGCGTTTCGGTGATGACGGTGAAAAC
CTCTGACACATGCAGCTCCCGGAGACGGTCACAGCTTGTCTGTAAGCGGATGCCGGGAGCAGACAAGCCC
GTCAGGGCGCGTCAGCGGGTGTTGGCGGGTGTCGGGGCGCAGCCATGACCCAGTCACGTAGCGATAGCGG
AGTGTATAATTCTTGAAGACGAAAGGGCCTCGTGATACGCCTATTTTTATAGGTTAATGTCATGATAATA
ATGGTTTCTTAGACGTCAGGTGGCACTTTTCGGGGAAATGTGCGCGGAACCCCTATTTGTTTATTTTTCT
AAATACATTCAAATATGTATCCGCTCATGAGACAATAACCCTGATAAATGCTTCAATAATATTGAAAAAG
GAAGAGTATGAGTATTCAACATTTCCGTGTCGCCCTTATTCCCTTTTTTGCGGCATTTTGCCTTCCTGTT
TTTGCTCACCCAGAAACGCTGGTGAAAGTAAAAGATGCTGAAGATCAGTTGGGTGCACGAGTGGGTTACA
TCGAACTGGATCTCAACAGCGGTAAGATCCTTGAGAGTTTTCGCCCCGAAGAACGTTTTCCAATGATGAG
CACTTTTAAAGTTCTGCTATGTGGCGCGGTATTATCCCGTGTTGACGCCGGGCAAGAGCAACTCGGTCGC
CGCATACACTATTCTCAGAATGACTTGGTTGAGTACTCACCAGTCACAGAAAAGCATCTTACGGATGGCA
TGACAGTAAGAGAATTATGCAGTGCTGCCATAACCATGAGTGATAACACTGCGGCCAACTTACTTCTGAC
AACGATCGGAGGACCGAAGGAGCTAACCGCTTTTTTGCACAACATGGGGGATCATGTAACTCGCCTTGAT
CGTTGGGAACCGGAGCTGAATGAAGCCATACCAAACGACGAGCGTGACACCACGATGCCTGCAGCAATGG
CAACAACGTTGCGCAAACTATTAACTGGCGAACTACTTACTCTAGCTTCCCGGCAACAATTAATAGACTG
GATGGAGGCGGATAAAGTTGCAGGACCACTTCTGCGCTCGGCCCTTCCGGCTGGCTGGTTTATTGCTGAT
AAATCTGGAGCCGGTGAGCGTGGGTCTCGCGGTATCATTGCAGCACTGGGGCCAGATGGTAAGCCCTCCC
GTATCGTAGTTATCTACACGACGGGGAGTCAGGCAACTATGGATGAACGAAATAGACAGATCGCTGAGAT
AGGTGCCTCACTGATTAAGCATTGGTAACTGTCAGACCAAGTTTACTCATATATACTTTAGATTGATTTA
AAACTTCATTTTTAATTTAAAAGGATCTAGGTGAAGATCCTTTTTGATAATCTCATGACCAAAATCCCTT
AACGTGAGTTTTCGTTCCACTGAGCGTCAGACCCCGTAGAAAAGATCAAAGGATCTTCTTGAGATCCTTT
TTTTCTGCGCGTAATCTGCTGCTTGCAAACAAAAAAACCACCGCTACCAGCGGTGGTTTGTTTGCCGGAT
CAAGAGCTACCAACTCTTTTTCCGAAGGTAACTGGCTTCAGCAGAGCGCAGATACCAAATACTGTCCTTC
TAGTGTAGCCGTAGTTAGGCCACCACTTCAAGAACTCTGTAGCACCGCCTACATACCTCGCTCTGCTAAT
CCTGTTACCAGTGGCTGCTGCCAGTGGCGATAAGTCGTGTCTTACCGGGTTGGACTCAAGACGATAGTTA
CCGGATAAGGCGCAGCGGTCGGGCTGAACGGGGGGTTCGTGCACACAGCCCAGCTTGGAGCGAACGACCT
ACACCGAACTGAGATACCTACAGCGTGAGCTATGAGAAAGCGCCACGCTTCCCGAAGGGAGAAAGGCGGA
CAGGTATCCGGTAAGCGGCAGGGTCGGAACAGGAGAGCGCACGAGGGAGCTTCCAGGGGGAAACGCCTGG
TATCTTTATAGTCCTGTCGGGTTTCGCCACCTCTGACTTGAGCGTCGATTTTTGTGATGCTCGTCAGGGG
GGCGGAGCCTATGGAAAAACGCCAGCAACGCGGCCTTTTTACGGTTCCTGGCCTTTTGCTGGCCTTTTGC
TCACATGTTCTTTCCTGCGTTATCCCCTGATTCTGTGGATAACCGTATTACCGCCTTTGAGTGAGCTGAT
ACCGCTCGCCGCAGCCGAACGACCGAGCGCAGCGAGTCAGTGAGCGAGGAAGCGGAAGAGCGCCTGATGC
GGTATTTTCTCCTTACGCATCTGTGCGGTATTTCACACCGCATAAATTCCGACACCATCGAATGGTGCAA
AACCTTTCGCGGTATGGCATGATAGCGCCCGGAAGAGAGTCAATTCAGGGTGGTGAATGTGAAACCAGTA
ACGTTATACGATGTCGCAGAGTATGCCGGTGTCTCTTATCAGACCGTTTCCCGCGTGGTGAACCAGGCCA
GCCACGTTTCTGCGAAAACGCGGGAAAAAGTGGAAGCGGCGATGGCGGAGCTGAATTACATTCCCAACCG
CGTGGCACAACAACTGGCGGGCAAACAGTCGTTGCTGATTGGCGTTGCCACCTCCAGTCTGGCCCTGCAC
GCGCCGTCGCAAATTGTCGCGGCGATTAAATCTCGCGCCGATCAACTGGGTGCCAGCGTGGTGGTGTCGA
TGGTAGAACGAAGCGGCGTCGAAGCCTGTAAAGCGGCGGTGCACAATCTTCTCGCGCAACGCGTCAGTGG
GCTGATCATTAACTATCCGCTGGATGACCAGGATGCCATTGCTGTGGAAGCTGCCTGCACTAATGTTCCG
GCGTTATTTCTTGATGTCTCTGACCAGACACCCATCAACAGTATTATTTTCTCCCATGAAGACGGTACGC
GACTGGGCGTGGAGCATCTGGTCGCATTGGGTCACCAGCAAATCGCGCTGTTAGCGGGCCCATTAAGTTC
TGTCTCGGCGCGTCTGCGTCTGGCTGGCTGGCATAAATATCTCACTCGCAATCAAATTCAGCCGATAGCG
GAACGGGAAGGCGACTGGAGTGCCATGTCCGGTTTTCAACAAACCATGCAAATGCTGAATGAGGGCATCG
TTCCCACTGCGATGCTGGTTGCCAACGATCAGATGGCGCTGGGCGCAATGCGCGCCATTACCGAGTCCGG
GCTGCGCGTTGGTGCGGATATCTCGGTAGTGGGATACGACGATACCGAAGACAGCTCATGTTATATCCCG
CCGTCAACCACCATCAAACAGGATTTTCGCCTGCTGGGGCAAACCAGCGTGGACCGCTTGCTGCAACTCT
CTCAGGGCCAGGCGGTGAAGGGCAATCAGCTGTTGCCCGTCTCACTGGTGAAAAGAAAAACCACCCTGGC
GCCCAATACGCAAACCGCCTCTCCCCGCGCGTTGGCCGATTCATTAATGCAGCTGGCACGACAGGTTTCC
CGACTGGAAAGCGGGCAGTGAGCGCAACGCAATTAATGTGAGTTAGCTCACTCATTAGGCACCCCAGGCT
TTACACTTTATGCTTCCGGCTCGTATGTTGTGTGGAATTGTGAGCGGATAACAATTTCACACAGGAAACA
GCTATGACCATGATTACGGATTCACTGGCCGTCGTTTTACAACGTCGTGACTGGGAAAACCCTGGCGTTA
CCCAACTTAATCGCCTTGCAGCACATCCCCCTTTCGCCAGCTGGCGTAATAGCGAAGAGGCCCGCACCGA
TCGCCCTTCCCAACAGTTGCGCAGCCTGAATGGCGAATGGCGCTTTGCCTGGTTTCCGGCACCAGAAGCG
GTGCCGGAAAGCTGGCTGGAGTGCGATCTTCCTGAGGCCGATACTGTCGTCGTCCCCTCAAACTGGCAGA
TGCACGGTTACGATGCGCCCATCTACACCAACGTAACCTATCCCATTACGGTCAATCCGCCGTTTGTTCC
CACGGAGAATCCGACGGGTTGTTACTCGCTCACATTTAATGTTGATGAAAGCTGGCTACAGGAAGGCCAG
ACGCGAATTATTTTTGATGGCGTTGGAATT
