>Addgene plasmid #46432 | pGEX RASGAP(N)-SH2 | depositor partial sequence | sequence record 65586 | Insert sequence
GGATCCGGGCGCGCCATGGAGGTGGCCATACCGTTGACCGCTCCTCCAACTAACCAGTGGTATCACGGAA
AACTTGACAGAACGATAGCAGAAGAACGCCTCAGGCAGGCAGGGAAGTCTGGCAGTTATCTTATAAGAGA
GAGTGATCGGAGGCCAGGGTCCTTTGTACTTTCATTTCTTAGCCAGATGAATGTTGTCAACCATTTTAGG
ATTATTGCTATGTGTGGAGATTACTACATTGGTGGAAGACGTTTTTCTTCACTGTCAGACCTAATAGGTT
ATTACAGTCATGTTTCTTGTTTGCTTAAAGGAGAAAAATTACTTTACCCAGTTGCACCACCAGAGCCAGT
AGAAGATAGAAGGCGTTTAATTAACGAATTC
