>Addgene plasmid #46432 | pGEX RASGAP(N)-SH2 | addgene partial sequence | sequence record 67012 | pGEX5
GGGGCCCCTGGGATCCGGGCGCGCCATGGAGGTGGCCATACCGTTGACCGCTCCTCCAACTAACCAGTGG
TATCACGGAAAACTTGACAGAACGATAGCAGAAGAACGCCTCAGGCAGGCAGGGAAGTCTGGCAGTTATC
TTATAAGAGAGAGTGATCGGAGGCCAGGGTCCTTTGTACTTTCATTTCTTAGCCAGATGAATGTTGTCAA
CCATTTTAGGATTATTGCTATGTGTGGAGATTACTACATTGGTGGAAGACGTTTTTCTTCACTGTCAGAC
CTAATAGGTTATTACAGTCATGTTTCTTGTTTGCTTAAAGGAGAAAAATTACTTTACCCAGTTGCACCAC
CAGAGCCAGTAGAAGATAGAAGGCGTTTAATTAACGAATTCCCGGGTCGACTCGAGCGGCCGCATCGTGA
CTGACTGACGATCTGCCTCGCGCGTTTCGGTGATGACGGTGAAAACCTCTGACACATGCAGCTCCCGGAG
ACGGTCACAGCTTGTCTGTAAGCGGATGCCGGGAGCAGACAAGCCCGTCAGGGCGCGTCAGCGGGTGTTG
GCGGGTGTCGGGGCGCAGCCATGACCCAGTCACGTAGCGATAGCGGAGTGTATAATTCTTGAAGACGAAA
GGGCCTCGTGATACGCCTATTTTTATAGGTTAATGTCATGATAATAATGGTTTCTTAGACGTCAGGTGGC
ACTTTTCGGGGAAATGTGCGCGGAACCCCTATTTGTTTATTTTTCTAAATACATTCNAATATGTATCCGC
TCATGAGACAATAACCCTGATAAATGCTTCAATAATATTGAAAAAGGAAGAGTATGAGTATTCAACATTT
CCGTGTCGCCCTTATTCCCTTTTTTGCGGCATTTTGCCTTCCTGTTTTTGCTCACCCAGAAACGCTGGTG
AAAGTAAAAGATGCT
